Addgene plasmid #192474: pLVX_DSB_Spectrum-V1
Purpose: Lentiviral DSB Spectrum V1 Reporter System
Depositing lab: Michael Yaffe. Depositing organization: Massachusetts Institute of Technology. Publication: Multi-pathway DNA-repair reporters reveal competition between end-joining, single-strand annealing and homologous recombination at Cas9-induced DNA double-strand breaks. van de Kooij B, Kruswick A, van Attikum H, Yaffe MB. Nat Commun. 2022 Sep 8;13(1):5295. doi: 10.1038/s41467-022-32743-w. PubMed 36075911.
Backbone
  Vector backbone: pLVX
  Total vector size (bp): 11053
  Vector type: Mammalian Expression, Lentiviral
  Selectable markers: Puromycin
Growth in bacteria
  Bacterial resistance: Ampicillin, 100 μg/mL
  Growth temperature: 30°C
  Growth strain: NEB Stable
  Copy number: High Copy
Gene/Insert
  Gene/Insert name: BFP1.2, incompleteGFP
  Promoter: CMV
  Cloning method: Gibson Cloning
  Sequencing primers: 5′ CGCAAATGGGCGGTAGGCGTG
Terms and licenses: Academic/Nonprofit Terms; Industry Terms: Not Available to Industry
How to cite: pLVX_DSB_Spectrum-V1 was a gift from Michael Yaffe (Addgene plasmid # 192474 ; http://n2t.net/addgene:192474 ; RRID:Addgene_192474)
