[The description below was written by a language model from this plasmid's Addgene catalogue record and pLannotate feature annotations shown in this document.]
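Description:
pLVX_DSB_Spectrum-V1 is an 11 kb HIV-1-based lentiviral vector on the pLVX backbone that delivers the DSB Spectrum V1 fluorescent DNA-repair reporter into mammalian cells. In bacteria it is maintained through a high-copy ColE1/pUC-type origin and an ampicillin resistance gene. The viral portion contains the long terminal repeats, Ψ packaging signal, a gag fragment, the Rev response element, the cPPT/CTS and a WPRE, which together allow packaging of the genomic RNA, its nuclear export, efficient transduction and integration into the host genome. Transduced cells are selected with puromycin, using a PGK promoter–PuroR–PGK poly(A) cassette that lies in reverse orientation within the reporter region.

The payload begins with a CMV enhancer/promoter driving an EBFP1.2 coding sequence that carries SV40 nuclear localization signal motifs and ends in an SV40 poly(A) signal. The annotation detects EBFP1.2 as two fragments separated by a short gap, which suggests an inserted or altered stretch within the coding sequence, although the record does not say what lies there. Downstream, beyond the puromycin cassette and a β-globin poly(A) signal, sits a promoterless, incomplete EGFP fragment preceded by the same N-terminal leader elements (NLS and a region matched to a Trl fragment, a homology-based call that may be spurious) found upstream of BFP. The incomplete GFP thus forms a homologous repeat that could serve as a repair template for the expressed BFP gene. According to the associated publication title, the system reports on competition between end-joining, single-strand annealing and homologous recombination at Cas9-induced double-strand breaks, presumably distinguishing outcomes by changes in blue and green fluorescence. The exact target site and colour readouts are not stated in the record.
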