Features (pLannotate 1.2.2; 35 found; start..end, strand, type, name):
    377..634     +  LTR            5' LTR (truncated): truncated 5' long terminal repeat (LTR) from HIV-1
    681..806     +  misc_feature   HIV-1 Ψ: packaging signal of human immunodeficiency virus type 1
    790..1128    +  CDS            HIV-1 gag (fragment): gag protein from human immunodeficiency virus 1; gag
   1303..1536    +  misc_feature   RRE: The Rev response element (RRE) of HIV-1 allows for Rev-dependent mRNA export from the nucleus to the cytoplasm.
   1913..2013    +  CDS            Rev (fragment): human immunodeficiency virus 1 (HIV-1) Rev protein; rev; enhances nuclear export of unspliced and incompletely spliced viral mRNAs
   2028..2143    +  misc_feature   cPPT/CTS: central polypurine tract and central termination sequence of HIV-1 (lacking the first T)
   2201..2504    +  enhancer       CMV enhancer: human cytomegalovirus immediate early enhancer
   2505..2708    +  promoter       CMV promoter: human cytomegalovirus (CMV) immediate early promoter
   2861..2880    +  CDS            SV40 NLS (fragment): nuclear localization signal of SV40 (simian virus 40) large T antigen
   2936..3124    +  CDS            Trl (fragment): GAGA_DROME - Also known as Adf-2, GAGA, Nc70F, TFGAGA. Experimental evidence at protein level: Swiss-Prot protein existence level 1. Transcriptional activator that functions by regulating chromatin structure. Overcomes the repressive effects of chromatin by promoting the open chromatin conformation in promoter gene regions, thereby allowing access to other transcription factors. Binds to DNA Polycomb response elements (PREs) at the bithorax complex and to the proximal region of the engrailed promoter, and positively regulates transcription of many genes including homeotic ones. Binds to the DN
   3149..3352    +  CDS            EBFP1.2 (fragment): EBFP1.2 is a basic (constitutively fluorescent) uv fluorescent protein published in 2007, derived from Aequorea victoria. It has high acid sensitivity.
   3399..3911    +  CDS            EBFP1.2 (fragment): EBFP1.2 is a basic (constitutively fluorescent) uv fluorescent protein published in 2007, derived from Aequorea victoria. It has high acid sensitivity.
   3930..4013    +  CDS            large T antigen (fragment): large T antigen from SV40 (simian virus 40)
   4036..4157    +  polyA_signal   SV40 poly(A) signal: SV40 polyadenylation signal
   4188..4636    -  polyA_signal   PGK poly(A) signal: mouse phosphoglycerate kinase 1 polyadenylation signal
   4637..4768    -  CDS            dmpM (fragment): DMPM_STRAD - Protein inferred from homology: Swiss-Prot protein existence level 3. From Streptomyces alboniger.
   4818..5417    -  CDS            PuroR: puromycin N-acetyltransferase; pac from Streptomyces alboniger; confers resistance to puromycin
   5436..5933    -  promoter       PGK promoter: mouse phosphoglycerate kinase 1 promoter
   5938..6015    +  CDS            HBB (fragment): HBB_PONPY - Experimental evidence at transcript level: Swiss-Prot protein existence level 2. Involved in oxygen transport from the lung to the various peripheral tissues. From Pongo pygmaeus (Bornean orangutan).
   6086..6141    +  polyA_signal   β-globin poly(A) signal: rabbit β-globin polyadenylation signal (Gil and Proudfoot, 1987)
   6202..6221    +  CDS            SV40 NLS (fragment): nuclear localization signal of SV40 (simian virus 40) large T antigen
   6277..6465    +  CDS            Trl (fragment): GAGA_DROME - Also known as Adf-2, GAGA, Nc70F, TFGAGA. Experimental evidence at protein level: Swiss-Prot protein existence level 1. Transcriptional activator that functions by regulating chromatin structure. Overcomes the repressive effects of chromatin by promoting the open chromatin conformation in promoter gene regions, thereby allowing access to other transcription factors. Binds to DNA Polycomb response elements (PREs) at the bithorax complex and to the proximal region of the engrailed promoter, and positively regulates transcription of many genes including homeotic ones. Binds to the DN
   6484..6982    +  CDS            EGFP (fragment): the original enhanced GFP (Yang et al., 1996) mammalian codon-optimized
   7021..7609    +  misc_feature   WPRE: woodchuck hepatitis virus posttranscriptional regulatory element
   7626..8144    +  CDS            nef (fragment): NEF_HV1BR - Experimental evidence at protein level: Swiss-Prot protein existence level 1. Extracellular Nef protein targets CD4(+) T-lymphocytes for apoptosis by interacting with CXCR4 surface receptors (PubMed:14990729). From Human immunodeficiency virus type 1 group M subtype B (isolate BRU/LAI) (HIV-1).
   8192..8449    +  LTR            5' LTR (truncated): truncated 5' long terminal repeat (LTR) from HIV-1
   8599..8621    -  protein_bind   lac operator (fragment): The lac repressor binds to the lac operator to inhibit transcription in E. coli. This inhibition can be relieved by adding lactose or isopropyl-β-D-thiogalactopyranoside (IPTG). lac repressor encoded by lacI
   8625..8655    -  promoter       lac promoter: promoter for the E. coli lac operon
   8670..8691    -  protein_bind   CAP binding site: CAP binding activates transcription in the presence of cAMP. E. coli catabolite activator protein
   8704..8796    -  CDS            lacI (fragment): lac repressor; lacI; The lac repressor binds to the lac operator to inhibit transcription in E. coli. This inhibition can be relieved by adding lactose or isopropyl-β-D-thiogalactopyranoside (IPTG).
   8979..9567    -  rep_origin     ori: high-copy-number ColE1/pMB1/pBR322/pUC origin of replication
   9738..10598   -  CDS            AmpR: β-lactamase; bla; confers resistance to ampicillin, carbenicillin, and related antibiotics
  10599..10703   -  promoter       AmpR promoter: bla
  10751..10885   +  polyA_signal   SV40 poly(A) signal: SV40 polyadenylation signal
  11052..329     +  CDS            nef (fragment) (across the origin): NEF_HV1BR - Experimental evidence at protein level: Swiss-Prot protein existence level 1. Extracellular Nef protein targets CD4(+) T-lymphocytes for apoptosis by interacting with CXCR4 surface receptors (PubMed:14990729). From Human immunodeficiency virus type 1 group M subtype B (isolate BRU/LAI) (HIV-1).
>Addgene plasmid #192474 | pLVX_DSB_Spectrum-V1 | addgene full sequence | sequence record 379169 | Addgene NGS Result
TGGAAGGGCTAATTCACTCCCAAAGAAGACAAGATATCCTTGATCTGTGGATCTACCACACACAAGGCTA
CTTCCCTGATTAGCAGAACTACACACCAGGGCCAGGGGTCAGATATCCACTGACCTTTGGATGGTGCTAC
AAGCTAGTACCAGTTGAGCCAGATAAGGTAGAAGAGGCCAATAAAGGAGAGAACACCAGCTTGTTACACC
CTGTGAGCCTGCATGGGATGGATGACCCGGAGAGAGAAGTGTTAGAGTGGAGGTTTGACAGCCGCCTAGC
ATTTCATCACGTGGCCCGAGAGCTGCATCCGGAGTACTTCAAGAACTGCTGATATCGAGCTTGCTACAAG
GGACTTTCCGCTGGGGACTTTCCAGGGAGGCGTGGCCTGGGCGGGACTGGGGAGTGGCGAGCCCTCAGAT
CCTGCATATAAGCAGCTGCTTTTTGCCTGTACTGGGTCTCTCTGGTTAGACCAGATCTGAGCCTGGGAGC
TCTCTGGCTAACTAGGGAACCCACTGCTTAAGCCTCAATAAAGCTTGCCTTGAGTGCTTCAAGTAGTGTG
TGCCCGTCTGTTGTGTGACTCTGGTAACTAGAGATCCCTCAGACCCTTTTAGTCAGTGTGGAAAATCTCT
AGCAGTGGCGCCCGAACAGGGACTTGAAAGCGAAAGGGAAACCAGAGGAGCTCTCTCGACGCAGGACTCG
GCTTGCTGAAGCGCGCACGGCAAGAGGCGAGGGGCGGCGACTGGTGAGTACGCCAAAAATTTTGACTAGC
GGAGGCTAGAAGGAGAGAGATGGGTGCGAGAGCGTCAGTATTAAGCGGGGGAGAATTAGATCGCGATGGG
AAAAAATTCGGTTAAGGCCAGGGGGAAAGAAAAAATATAAATTAAAACATATAGTATGGGCAAGCAGGGA
GCTAGAACGATTCGCAGTTAATCCTGGCCTGTTAGAAACATCAGAAGGCTGTAGACAAATACTGGGACAG
CTACAACCATCCCTTCAGACAGGATCAGAAGAACTTAGATCATTATATAATACAGTAGCAACCCTCTATT
GTGTGCATCAAAGGATAGAGATAAAAGACACCAAGGAAGCTTTAGACAAGATAGAGGAAGAGCAAAACAA
AAGTAAGACCACCGCACAGCAAGCGGCCGGCCGCTGATCTTCAGACCTGGAGGAGGAGATATGAGGGACA
ATTGGAGAAGTGAATTATATAAATATAAAGTAGTAAAAATTGAACCATTAGGAGTAGCACCCACCAAGGC
AAAGAGAAGAGTGGTGCAGAGAGAAAAAAGAGCAGTGGGAATAGGAGCTTTGTTCCTTGGGTTCTTGGGA
GCAGCAGGAAGCACTATGGGCGCAGCGTCAATGACGCTGACGGTACAGGCCAGACAATTATTGTCTGGTA
TAGTGCAGCAGCAGAACAATTTGCTGAGGGCTATTGAGGCGCAACAGCATCTGTTGCAACTCACAGTCTG
GGGCATCAAGCAGCTCCAGGCAAGAATCCTGGCTGTGGAAAGATACCTAAAGGATCAACAGCTCCTGGGG
ATTTGGGGTTGCTCTGGAAAACTCATTTGCACCACTGCTGTGCCTTGGAATGCTAGTTGGAGTAATAAAT
CTCTGGAACAGATTTGGAATCACACGACCTGGATGGAGTGGGACAGAGAAATTAACAATTACACAAGCTT
AATACACTCCTTAATTGAAGAATCGCAAAACCAGCAAGAAAAGAATGAACAAGAATTATTGGAATTAGAT
AAATGGGCAAGTTTGTGGAATTGGTTTAACATAACAAATTGGCTGTGGTATATAAAATTATTCATAATGA
TAGTAGGAGGCTTGGTAGGTTTAAGAATAGTTTTTGCTGTACTTTCTATAGTGAATAGAGTTAGGCAGGG
ATATTCACCATTATCGTTTCAGACCCACCTCCCAACCCCGAGGGGACCCGACAGGCCCGAAGGAATAGAA
GAAGAAGGTGGAGAGAGAGACAGAGACAGATCCATTCGATTAGTGAACGGATCTCGACGGTATCGCCTTT
AAAAGAAAAGGGGGGATTGGGGGGTACAGTGCAGGGGAAAGAATAGTAGACATAATAGCAACAGACATAC
AAACTAAAGAATTACAAAAACAAATTACAAAAATTCAAAATTTTCGGGTTTATTACAGGGACAGCAGAGA
TCCAGTTTATCGATAAGCTTGGGAGTTCCGCGTTACATAACTTACGGTAAATGGCCCGCCTGGCTGACCG
CCCAACGACCCCCGCCCATTGACGTCAATAATGACGTATGTTCCCATAGTAACGCCAATAGGGACTTTCC
ATTGACGTCAATGGGTGGAGTATTTACGGTAAACTGCCCACTTGGCAGTACATCAAGTGTATCATATGCC
AAGTACGCCCCCTATTGACGTCAATGACGGTAAATGGCCCGCCTGGCATTATGCCCAGTACATGACCTTA
TGGGACTTTCCTACTTGGCAGTACATCTACGTATTAGTCATCGCTATTACCATGGTGATGCGGTTTTGGC
AGTACATCAATGGGCGTGGATAGCGGTTTGACTCACGGGGATTTCCAAGTCTCCACCCCATTGACGTCAA
TGGGAGTTTGTTTTGGCACCAAAATCAACGGGACTTTCCAAAATGTCGTAACAACTCCGCCCCATTGACG
CAAATGGGCGGTAGGCGTGTACGGTGGGAGGTCTATATAAGCAGAGCTCGTTTAGTGAACCGTCAGATCG
CCTGGAGACGCCATCCACGCTGTTTTGACCTCCATAGAAGACACCGACTCTACTAGAGGATCTATTTCCG
GTGAATTCCTCGAGACTAGTTCTAGAGCTCAGATCCGCCGCCACTATGGGATCAAGATCGCCAAAAAAGA
AGAGAAAGGTGCCGAAGAAGCATGCAGCACCACCAAAAAAAAAACGAAAAGTAGAAGACCCACGAGGCAA
CACCAGCGGCGTGCTGAGCACCCCCAAGGCCAAGAGGGCCAAGCACCCCCCCGGCACCGAGAAGCCCAGG
AGCAGGAGCCAGAGCGAGCAGCCCGCCACCTGCCCCATCTGCTACGCCGTGATCAGGCAGAGCAGGAACC
TGAGGAGGCACCTGGAGCTGAGGCACTTCGCCAAGCCCGGCGTGGATCCACCGGTCGCCTCGAGCACCAT
GGTGAGCAAGGGCGAGGAGCTGTTCACCGGGGTGGTGCCCATCCTGGTCGAGCTGGACGGCGACGTAAAC
GGCCACAAGTTCAGCGTGCGCGGCGAGGGCGAGGGCGATGCCACCAACGGCAAGCTGACCCTGAAGTTCA
TCTGCACCACCGGCAAGCTGCCCGTGCCCTGGCCCACCCTCGTGACCACCCTCTCCCACGGCTAAGGAAG
ATATCTAGGGATAACAGGGTAATCCCGGGGGCCTATTGGTCCAGTGTTTTGCCCGGTATCCCGACCACAT
GAAGCAGCACGACTTCTTCAAGTCCGCCATGCCCGAAGGCTACGTCCAGGAGCGCACCATCTTCTTCAAG
GACGACGGCACCTACAAGACCCGCGCCGAGGTGAAGTTCGAGGGCGACACCCTGGTGAACCGCATCGAGC
TGAAGGGCATCGACTTCAAGGAGGACGGCAACATCCTGGGGCACAAGCTGGAGTACAACTACAACAGCCA
CAACGTCTATATCATGGCCGACAAGCAGAAGAACGGCATCAAGGTGAACTTCAAGATCCGCCACAACGTG
GAGGACGGCAGCGTGCAGCTCGCCGACCACTACCAGCAGAACACCCCCATCGGCGACGGCCCCGTGCTGC
TGCCCGACAGCCACTACCTGAGCACCCAGTCCGTGCTGAGCAAAGACCCCAACGAGAAGCGCGATCACAT
GGTCCTGCTGGAGTTCGTGACCGCCGCCGGGATCACTCTCGGCATGGACGAGCTGTACAAGTAAGCGGCC
GCGACTCTAGATCATAATCAGCCATACCACATTTGTAGAGGTTTTACTTGCTTTAAAAAACCTCCCACAC
CTCCCCCTGAACCTGAAACATAAAATGAATGCAATTGTTGTTGTTAACTTGTTTATTGCAGCTTATAATG
GTTACAAATAAAGCAATAGCATCACAAATTTCACAAATAAAGCATTTTTTTCACTGCATTCTAGTTGTGG
TTTGTCCAAACTCATCAATGTATCTTAAGGCGTAAATTGTAAGCGTTAATCTGAAGCTTCTGATGGAATT
AGAACTTGGCAAAACAATACTGAGAATGAAGTGTATGTGGAACAGAGGCTGCTGATCTCGTTCTTCAGGC
TATGAAACTGACACATTTGGAAACCACAGTACTTAGAACCACAAAGTGGGAATCAAGAGAAAAACAATGA
TCCCACGAGAGATCTATAGATCTATAGATCATGAGTGGGAGGAATGAGCTGGCCCTTAATTTGGTTTTGC
TTGTTTAAATTATGATATCCAACTATGAAACATTATCATAAAGCAATAGTAAAGAGCCTTCAGTAAAGAG
CAGGCATTTATCTAATCCCACCCCACCCCCACCCCCGTAGCTCCAATCCTTCCATTCAAAATGTAGGTAC
TCTGTTCTCACCCTTCTTAACAAAGTATGACAGGAAAAACTTCCATTTTAGTGGACATCTTTATTGTTTA
ATAGATCATCAATTTCGATCCGCTCCTGGGCACCGAACTGCGCCGCGTGTTCAGCAGGGTCGGCGTGTTC
GGTGTGTCCCCCGCGGTGGGCCTCGGGGGCGGGTGCGGGGTCGGCGGGGCCGCCCCGGGTGGCTTCGGTC
GGAGCCATGGGGTCGTGCGCTCCTTTCGGTCGGGCGCTGCGGGTCGTGGGGCGGGCGTCAGGCACCGGGC
TTGCGGGTCATGCACCAGGTGCGCGGTCCTTCGGGCACCTCGACGTCGGCGGTGACGGTGAAGCCGAGCC
GCTCGTAGAAGGGGAGGTTGCGGGGCGCGGAGGTCTCCAGGAAGGCGGGCACCCCGGCGCGCTCGGCCGC
CTCCACTCCGGGGAGCACGACGGCGCTGCCCAGACCCTTGCCCTGGTGGTCGGGCGAGACGCCGACGGTG
GCCAGGAACCACGCGGGCTCCTTGGGCCGGTGCGGCGCCAGGAGGCCTTCCATCTGTTGCTGCGCGGCCA
GCCGGGAACCGCTCAACTCGGCCATGCGCGGGCCGATCTCGGCGAACACCGCCCCCGCTTCGACGCTCTC
CGGCGTGGTCCAGACCGCCACCGCGGCGCCGTCGTCCGCGACCCACACCTTGCCGATGTCGAGCCCGACG
CGCGTGAGGAAGAGTTCTTGCAGCTCGGTGACCCGCTCGATGTGGCGGTCCGGGTCGACGGTGTGGCGCG
TGGCGGGGTAGTCGGCGAACGCGGCGGCGAGGGTGCGTACGGCCCGGGGGACGTCGTCGCGGGTGGCGAG
GCGCACCGTGGGCTTGTACTCGGTCATGGTGGCGGCTGGATCGGTCGAAAGGCCCGGAGATGAGGAAGAG
GAGAACAGCGCGGCAGACGTGCGCTTTTGAAGCGTGCAGAATGCCGGGCCTCCGGAGGACCTTCGGGCGC
CCGCCCCGCCCCTGAGCCCGCCCCTGAGCCCGCCCCCGGACCCACCCCTTCCCAGCCTCTGAGCCCAGAA
AGCGAAGGAGCAAAGCTGCTATTGGCCGCTGCCCCAAAGGCCTACCCGCTTCCATTGCTCAGCGGTGCTG
TCCATCTGCACGAGACTAGTGAGACGTGCTACTTCCATTTGTCACGTCCTGCACGACGCGAGCTGCGGGG
CGGGGGGGAACTTCCTGACTAGGGGAGGAGTAGAAGGTGGCGCGAAGGGGCCACCAAAGAACGGAGCCGG
TTGGCGCCTACCGGTGGATGTGGAATGTGTGAGGCCAGAGGCCACTTGTGTAGCGCCAAGTGCCCAGCGG
GGCTGCTAAAGCGCATGCTCCAGACTGCCTTGGGAAAAGCGCCTCCCCTACCCGGTAGAATTCACTCCTC
AGGTGCAGGCTGCCTATCAGAAGGTGGTGGCTGGTGTGGCCAATGCCCTGGCTCACAAATACCACTGAGA
TCTTTTTCCCTCTGCCAAAAATTATGGGGACATCATGAAGCCCCTTGAGCATCTGACTTCTGGCTAATAA
AGGAAATTTATTTTCATTGCAATAGTGTGTTGGAATTTTTTGTGTCTCTCACTCGGAAGGACATATGGGA
GGGGGGCCCACCTGCAGCCCAAGCTTTAGGGATCAAGATCGCCAAAAAAGAAGAGAAAGGTGCCGAAGAA
GCATGCAGCACCACCAAAAAAAAAACGAAAAGTAGAAGACCCACGAGGCAACACCAGCGGCGTGCTGAGC
ACCCCCAAGGCCAAGAGGGCCAAGCACCCCCCCGGCACCGAGAAGCCCAGGAGCAGGAGCCAGAGCGAGC
AGCCCGCCACCTGCCCCATCTGCTACGCCGTGATCAGGCAGAGCAGGAACCTGAGGAGGCACCTGGAGCT
GAGGCACTTCGCCAAGCCCGGCGTGGATCCACCGGTCGCCACCATGGTGAGCAAGGGCGAGGAGCTGTTC
ACCGGGGTGGTGCCCATCCTGGTCGAGCTGGACGGCGACGTAAACGGCCACAAGTTCAGCGTGTCCGGCG
AGGGCGAGGGCGATGCCACCTACGGCAAGCTGACCCTGAAGTTCATCTGCACCACCGGCAAGCTGCCCGT
GCCCTGGCCCACCCTCGTGACCACCCTGACCTACGGCGTGCAGTGCTTCAGCCGCTACCCCGACCACATG
AAGCAGCACGACTTCTTCAAGTCCGCCATGCCCGAAGGCTACGTCCAGGAGCGCACCATCTTCTTCAAGG
ACGACGGCAACTACAAGACCCGCGCCGAGGTGAAGTTCGAGGGCGACACCCTGGTGAACCGCATCGAGCT
GAAGGGCATCGACTTCAAGGAGGACGGCAACATCCTGGGGCACAAGCTGGAGTACAACTACAACAGCCAC
AACGTCTATATCATGGCCGACAAGCAGAAGAACGGCATCAGGTGAACTTCAATAAAAGCTTGGCGTAATC
ATGGTCAACGCGTCTGGAACAATCAACCTCTGGATTACAAAATTTGTGAAAGATTGACTGGTATTCTTAA
CTATGTTGCTCCTTTTACGCTATGTGGATACGCTGCTTTAATGCCTTTGTATCATGCTATTGCTTCCCGT
ATGGCTTTCATTTTCTCCTCCTTGTATAAATCCTGGTTGCTGTCTCTTTATGAGGAGTTGTGGCCCGTTG
TCAGGCAACGTGGCGTGGTGTGCACTGTGTTTGCTGACGCAACCCCCACTGGTTGGGGCATTGCCACCAC
CTGTCAGCTCCTTTCCGGGACTTTCGCTTTCCCCCTCCCTATTGCCACGGCGGAACTCATCGCCGCCTGC
CTTGCCCGCTGCTGGACAGGGGCTCGGCTGTTGGGCACTGACAATTCCGTGGTGTTGTCGGGGAAGCTGA
CGTCCTTTCCATGGCTGCTCGCCTGTGTTGCCACCTGGATTCTGCGCGGGACGTCCTTCTGCTACGTCCC
TTCGGCCCTCAATCCAGCGGACCTTCCTTCCCGCGGCCTGCTGCCGGCTCTGCGGCCTCTTCCGCGTCTT
CGCCTTCGCCCTCAGACGAGTCGGATCTCCCTTTGGGCCGCCTCCCCGCCTGGAATTAATTCTGCAGTCG
AGACCTAGAAAAACATGGAGCAATCACAAGTAGCAATACAGCAGCTACCAATGCTGATTGTGCCTGGCTA
GAAGCACAAGAGGAGGAGGAGGTGGGTTTTCCAGTCACACCTCAGGTACCTTTAAGACCAATGACTTACA
AGGCAGCTGTAGATCTTAGCCACTTTTTAAAAGAAAAGAGGGGACTGGAAGGGCTAATTCACTCCCAACG
AAGACAAGATATCCTTGATCTGTGGATCTACCACACACAAGGCTACTTCCCTGATTAGCAGAACTACACA
CCAGGGCCAGGGGTCAGATATCCACTGACCTTTGGATGGTGCTACAAGCTAGTACCAGTTGAGCCAGATA
AGGTAGAAGAGGCCAATAAAGGAGAGAACACCAGCTTGTTACACCCTGTGAGCCTGCATGGGATGGATGA
CCCGGAGAGAGAAGTGTTAGAGTGGAGGTTTGACAGCCGCCTAGCATTTCATCACGTGGCCCGAGAGCTG
CATCCGGAGTACTTCAAGAACTGCTGATATCGAGCTTGCTACAAGGGACTTTCCGCTGGGGACTTTCCAG
GGAGGCGTGGCCTGGGCGGGACTGGGGAGTGGCGAGCCCTCAGATCCTGCATATAAGCAGCTGCTTTTTG
CCTGTACTGGGTCTCTCTGGTTAGACCAGATCTGAGCCTGGGAGCTCTCTGGCTAACTAGGGAACCCACT
GCTTAAGCCTCAATAAAGCTTGCCTTGAGTGCTTCAAGTAGTGTGTGCCCGTCTGTTGTGTGACTCTGGT
AACTAGAGATCCCTCAGACCCTTTTAGTCAGTGTGGAAAATCTCTAGCAGTAGTAGTTCATGTCATCTTA
TTATTCAGTATTTATAACTTGCAAAGAAATGAATATCAGAGAGTGAGAGGCCTTGACATTGCTAGCGTTT
ACCGTCGACCTCTAGCTAGAGCTTGGCGTAATCATGGTCATAGCTGTTTCCTGTGTGAAATTGTTATCCG
CTCACAATTCCACACAACATACGAGCCGGAAGCATAAAGTGTAAAGCCTGGGGTGCCTAATGAGTGAGCT
AACTCACATTAATTGCGTTGCGCTCACTGCCCGCTTTCCAGTCGGGAAACCTGTCGTGCCAGCTGCATTA
ATGAATCGGCCAACGCGCGGGGAGAGGCGGTTTGCGTATTGGGCGCTCTTCCGCTTCCTCGCTCACTGAC
TCGCTGCGCTCGGTCGTTCGGCTGCGGCGAGCGGTATCAGCTCACTCAAAGGCGGTAATACGGTTATCCA
CAGAATCAGGGGATAACGCAGGAAAGAACATGTGAGCAAAAGGCCAGCAAAAGGCCAGGAACCGTAAAAA
GGCCGCGTTGCTGGCGTTTTTCCATAGGCTCCGCCCCCCTGACGAGCATCACAAAAATCGACGCTCAAGT
CAGAGGTGGCGAAACCCGACAGGACTATAAAGATACCAGGCGTTTCCCCCTGGAAGCTCCCTCGTGCGCT
CTCCTGTTCCGACCCTGCCGCTTACCGGATACCTGTCCGCCTTTCTCCCTTCGGGAAGCGTGGCGCTTTC
TCATAGCTCACGCTGTAGGTATCTCAGTTCGGTGTAGGTCGTTCGCTCCAAGCTGGGCTGTGTGCACGAA
CCCCCCGTTCAGCCCGACCGCTGCGCCTTATCCGGTAACTATCGTCTTGAGTCCAACCCGGTAAGACACG
ACTTATCGCCACTGGCAGCAGCCACTGGTAACAGGATTAGCAGAGCGAGGTATGTAGGCGGTGCTACAGA
GTTCTTGAAGTGGTGGCCTAACTACGGCTACACTAGAAGAACAGTATTTGGTATCTGCGCTCTGCTGAAG
CCAGTTACCTTCGGAAAAAGAGTTGGTAGCTCTTGATCCGGCAAACAAACCACCGCTGGTAGCGGTGGTT
TTTTTGTTTGCAAGCAGCAGATTACGCGCAGAAAAAAAGGATCTCAAGAAGATCCTTTGATCTTTTCTAC
GGGGTCTGACGCTCAGTGGAACGAAAACTCACGTTAAGGGATTTTGGTCATGAGATTATCAAAAAGGATC
TTCACCTAGATCCTTTTAAATTAAAAATGAAGTTTTAAATCAATCTAAAGTATATATGAGTAAACTTGGT
CTGACAGTTACCAATGCTTAATCAGTGAGGCACCTATCTCAGCGATCTGTCTATTTCGTTCATCCATAGT
TGCCTGACTCCCCGTCGTGTAGATAACTACGATACGGGAGGGCTTACCATCTGGCCCCAGTGCTGCAATG
ATACCGCGAGACCCACGCTCACCGGCTCCAGATTTATCAGCAATAAACCAGCCAGCCGGAAGGGCCGAGC
GCAGAAGTGGTCCTGCAACTTTATCCGCCTCCATCCAGTCTATTAATTGTTGCCGGGAAGCTAGAGTAAG
TAGTTCGCCAGTTAATAGTTTGCGCAACGTTGTTGCCATTGCTACAGGCATCGTGGTGTCACGCTCGTCG
TTTGGTATGGCTTCATTCAGCTCCGGTTCCCAACGATCAAGGCGAGTTACATGATCCCCCATGTTGTGCA
AAAAAGCGGTTAGCTCCTTCGGTCCTCCGATCGTTGTCAGAAGTAAGTTGGCCGCAGTGTTATCACTCAT
GGTTATGGCAGCACTGCATAATTCTCTTACTGTCATGCCATCCGTAAGATGCTTTTCTGTGACTGGTGAG
TACTCAACCAAGTCATTCTGAGAATAGTGTATGCGGCGACCGAGTTGCTCTTGCCCGGCGTCAATACGGG
ATAATACCGCGCCACATAGCAGAACTTTAAAAGTGCTCATCATTGGAAAACGTTCTTCGGGGCGAAAACT
CTCAAGGATCTTACCGCTGTTGAGATCCAGTTCGATGTAACCCACTCGTGCACCCAACTGATCTTCAGCA
TCTTTTACTTTCACCAGCGTTTCTGGGTGAGCAAAAACAGGAAGGCAAAATGCCGCAAAAAAGGGAATAA
GGGCGACACGGAAATGTTGAATACTCATACTCTTCCTTTTTCAATATTATTGAAGCATTTATCAGGGTTA
TTGTCTCATGAGCGGATACATATTTGAATGTATTTAGAAAAATAAACAAATAGGGGTTCCGCGCACATTT
CCCCGAAAAGTGCCACCTGACGTCGACGGATCGGGAGATCAACTTGTTTATTGCAGCTTATAATGGTTAC
AAATAAAGCAATAGCATCACAAATTTCACAAATAAAGCATTTTTTTCACTGCATTCTAGTTGTGGTTTGT
CCAAACTCATCAATGTATCTTATCATGTCTGGATCAACTGGATAACTCAAGCTAACCAAAATCATCCCAA
ACTTCCCACCCCATACCCTATTACCACTGCCAATTACCTGTGGTTTCATTTACTCTAAACCTGTGATTCC
TCTGAATTATTTTCATTTTAAAGAAATTGTATTTGTTAAATATGTACTACAAACTTAGTAGT
